>Addgene plasmid #102277 | pT7CFE1-Nhis-GST-CHA-YTH domain (YTHDC1, 317-532) | depositor full sequence | sequence record 193103 | pT7CFE1-Nhis-GST-CHA-YTH domain (YTHDC1, 317-532) sequence 4977 bps
TAATACGACTCACTATAGGGCGAATTAATTCCGGTTATTTTCCACCATATTGCCGTCTTTTGGCAATGTG
AGGGCCCGGAAACCTGGCCCTGTCTTCTTGACGAGCATTCCTAGGGGTCTTTCCCCTCTCGCCAAAGGAA
TGCAAGGTCTGTTGAATGTCGTGAAGGAAGCAGTTCCTCTGGAAGCTTCTTGAAGACAAACAACGTCTGT
AGCGACCCTTTGCAGGCAGCGGAACCCCCCACCTGGCGACAGGTGCCTCTGCGGCCAAAAGCCACGTGTA
TAAGATACACCTGCAAAGGCGGCACAACCCCAGTGCCACGTTGTGAGTTGGATAGTTGTGGAAAGAGTCA
AATGGCTCACCTCAAGCGTATTCAACAAGGGGCTGAAGGATGCCCAGAAGGTACCCCATTGTATGGGATC
TGATCTGGGGCCTCGGTGCACATGCTTTACATGTGTTTAGTCGAGGTTAAAAAACGTCTAGGCCCCCCGA
ACCACGGGGACGTGGTTTTCCTTTGAAAAACACGATGATAATATGGCCACCACCCATAATCACCACCACC
ACCACCACCACCACCACCCTATACTAGGTTATTGGAAAATTAAGGGCCTTGTGCAACCCACTCGACTTCT
TTTGGAATATCTTGAAGAAAAATATGAAGAGCATTTGTATGAGCGCGATGAAGGTGATAAATGGCGAAAC
AAAAAGTTTGAATTGGGTTTGGAGTTTCCCAATCTTCCTTATTATATTGATGGTGATGTTAAATTAACAC
AGTCTATGGCCATCATACGTTATATAGCTGACAAGCACAACATGTTGGGTGGTTGTCCAAAAGAGCGTGC
AGAGATTTCAATGCTTGAAGGAGCGGTTTTGGATATTAGATACGGTGTTTCGAGAATTGCATATAGTAAA
GACTTTGAAACTCTCAAAGTTGATTTTCTTAGCAAGCTACCTGAAATGCTGAAAATGTTCGAAGATCGTT
TATGTCATAAAACATATTTAAATGGTGATCATGTAACCCATCCTGACTTCATGTTGTATGACGCTCTTGA
TGTTGTTTTATACATGGACCCAATGTGCCTGGATGCGTTCCCAAAATTAGTTTGTTTTAAAAAACGTATT
GAAGCTATCCCACAAATTGATAAGTACTTGAAATCCAGCAAGTATATAGCATGGCCTTTGCAGGGCTGGC
AAGCCACGTTTGGTGGTGGCGACCATCCTCCAAAATCGGATCTGGTTCCGCGTGAGCCAACCACTCTGGA
AGTTCTGTTCCAGGGGCCCGATAACCATATGGGATCCAGCTCTGCATCAGAGTCATATGCAGGTTCAGAA
AAGAAGCATGAGAAATTATCATCTTCCGTTCGTGCTGTCCGAAAAGATCAAACCAGTAAACTCAAATATG
TGCTTCAAGATGCAAGATTTTTCCTCATAAAGAGTAACAACCATGAGAATGTGTCTCTTGCCAAAGCGAA
GGGTGTATGGTCCACGCTCCCTGTAAATGAGAAGAAATTAAATCTTGCATTTAGATCTGCAAGGAGTGTT
ATCTTAATATTTTCTGTCAGAGAGAGTGGAAAATTTCAAGGGTTTGCAAGACTTTCTTCAGAATCACATC
ACGGAGGATCTCCTATACACTGGGTGCTTCCAGCAGGAATGAGTGCTAAAATGCTGGGAGGTGTCTTTAA
AATTGACTGGATTTGCAGGCGTGAATTACCCTTCACTAAGTCGGCTCATCTCACCAATCCTTGGAATGAA
CATAAACCAGTAAAGATCGGACGTGATGGACAGGAAATTGAACTTGAATGTGGAACCCAGCTTTGTCTTC
TGTTTCCCCCCGATGAAAGTATTGACTTGTATCAGGTCATTCATAAAATGCGTCACAAGAGAAGAATGCA
TTCTCAGCCCCGATCACGAGGACGTCCATCCCGTCGAGAACCAGTCCGGGATGTGCTCGAGTACCCCTAC
GACGTGCCCGACTACGCCTGAGATCTGACTGAAAAAAAAAAAAAAAAAAAAAAAAAAAAAAGTTTAAACA
CTAGTCCGCTGAGCAATAACTAGCATAACCCCTTGGGGCCTCTAAACGGGTCTTGAGGGGTTTTTTGCTG
AAAGGAGGAACTATATCCGGGCTTCCTCGCTCACTGACTCGCTGCGCTCGGTCGTTCGGCTGCGGCGAGC
GGTATCAGCTCACTCAAAGGCGGTAATACGGTTATCCACAGAATCAGGGGATAACGCAGGAAAGAACATG
TGAGCAAAAGGCCAGCAAAAGGCCAGGAACCGTAAAAAGGCCGCGTTGCTGGCGTTTTTCCATAGGCTCC
GCCCCCCTGACGAGCATCACAAAAATCGACGCTCAAGTCAGAGGTGGCGAAACCCGACAGGACTATAAAG
ATACCAGGCGTTTCCCCCTGGAAGCTCCCTCGTGCGCTCTCCTGTTCCGACCCTGCCGCTTACCGGATAC
CTGTCCGCCTTTCTCCCTTCGGGAAGCGTGGCGCTTTCTCATAGCTCACGCTGTAGGTATCTCAGTTCGG
TGTAGGTCGTTCGCTCCAAGCTGGGCTGTGTGCACGAACCCCCCGTTCAGCCCGACCGCTGCGCCTTATC
CGGTAACTATCGTCTTGAGTCCAACCCGGTAAGACACGACTTATCGCCACTGGCAGCAGCCACTGGTAAC
AGGATTAGCAGAGCGAGGTATGTAGGCGGTGCTACAGAGTTCTTGAAGTGGTGGCCTAACTACGGCTACA
CTAGAAGGACAGTATTTGGTATCTGCGCTCTGCTGAAGCCAGTTACCTTCGGAAAAAGAGTTGGTAGCTC
TTGATCCGGCAAACAAACCACCGCTGGTAGCGGTGGTTTTTTTGTTTGCAAGCAGCAGATTACGCGCAGA
AAAAAAGGATCTCAAGAAGATCCTTTGATCTTTTCTACGGGGTCTGACGCTCAGTGGAACGAAAACTCAC
GTTAAGGGATTTTGGTCATGAGATTATCAAAAAGGATCTTCACCTAGATCCTTTTAAATTAAAAATGAAG
TTTTAAATCAATCTAAAGTATATATGAGTAAACTTGGTCTGACAGTTACCAATGCTTAATCAGTGAGGCA
CCTATCTCAGCGATCTGTCTATTTCGTTCATCCATAGTTGCCTGACTCCCCGTCGTGTAGATAACTACGA
TACGGGAGGGCTTACCATCTGGCCCCAGTGCTGCAATGATACCGCGAGACCCACGCTCACCGGCTCCAGA
TTTATCAGCAATAAACCAGCCAGCCGGAAGGGCCGAGCGCAGAAGTGGTCCTGCAACTTTATCCGCCTCC
ATCCAGTCTATTAATTGTTGCCGGGAAGCTAGAGTAAGTAGTTCGCCAGTTAATAGTTTGCGCAACGTTG
TTGCCATTGCTACAGGCATCGTGGTGTCACGCTCGTCGTTTGGTATGGCTTCATTCAGCTCCGGTTCCCA
ACGATCAAGGCGAGTTACATGATCCCCCATGTTGTGCAAAAAAGCGGTTAGCTCCTTCGGTCCTCCGATC
GTTGTCAGAAGTAAGTTGGCCGCAGTGTTATCACTCATGGTTATGGCAGCACTGCATAATTCTCTTACTG
TCATGCCATCCGTAAGATGCTTTTCTGTGACTGGTGAGTACTCAACCAAGTCATTCTGAGAATAGTGTAT
GCGGCGACCGAGTTGCTCTTGCCCGGCGTCAATACGGGATAATACCGCGCCACATAGCAGAACTTTAAAA
GTGCTCATCATTGGAAAACGTTCTTCGGGGCGAAAACTCTCAAGGATCTTACCGCTGTTGAGATCCAGTT
CGATGTAACCCACTCGTGCACCCAACTGATCTTCAGCATCTTTTACTTTCACCAGCGTTTCTGGGTGAGC
AAAAACAGGAAGGCAAAATGCCGCAAAAAAGGGAATAAGGGCGACACGGAAATGTTGAATACTCATACTC
TTCCTTTTTCAATATTATTGAAGCATTTATCAGGGTTATTGTCTCATGAGCGGATACATATTTGAATGTA
TTTAGAAAAATAAACAAATAGGGGTTCCGCGCACATTTCCCCGAAAAGTGCCACCTGACGTCTAAGAAAC
CATTATTATCATGACATTAACCTATAAAAATAGGCGTATCACGAGGCCCTTTCGTCTCGCGCGTTTCGGT
GATGACGGTGAAAACCTCTGACACATGCAGCTCCCGGAGACGGTCACAGCTTGTCTGTAAGCGGATGCCG
GGAGCAGACAAGCCCGTCAGGGCGCGTCAGCGGGTGTTGGCGGGTGTCGGGGCTGGCTTAACTATGCGGC
ATCAGAGCAGATTGTACTGAGAGTGCACCATATATGCGGTGTGAAATACCGCACAGATGCGTAAGGAGAA
AATACCGCATCAGGAAATTGTAAACGTTAATATTTTGTTAAAATTCGCGTTAAATTTTTGTTAAATCAGC
TCATTTTTTAACCAATAGGCCGAAATCGGCAAAATCCCTTATAAATCAAAAGAATAGACCGAGATAGGGT
[37 nt withheld, positions 4481-4517]
AAAGAACGTGGACTCCAACGTCAAAGG
[49 nt withheld, positions 4545-4593]
T
[91 nt withheld, positions 4595-4685]
G
[124 nt withheld, positions 4687-4810]
CGCGCCATTCGCCATTCAGGCTGCGCAACTGTTGGGAAGGGCGATCGGTGCGGGCCTCTTCGCTATTACG
CCAGCTGGCGAAAGGGGGATGTGCTGCAAGGCGATTAAGTTGGGTAACGCCAGGGTTTTCCCAGTCACGA
CGTTGTAAAACGACGGCCAGTGAATTG
Features (pLannotate 1.2.2; 13 found; start..end, strand, type, name):
      1..19      +  promoter       T7 promoter: promoter for bacteriophage T7 RNA polymerase
     70..531     +  misc_feature   IRES: internal ribosome entry site (IRES) of the encephalomyocarditis virus (EMCV)
    551..577     +  CDS            9xHis: 9xHis affinity tag
    577..1226    +  CDS            GST (fragment): glutathione S-transferase from Schistosoma japonicum
   1298..1945    +  CDS            YTHDC1 (fragment): YTDC1_HUMAN - Also known as KIAA1966 From Homo sapiens (Human).
   2050..2097    +  terminator     T7 terminator: transcription terminator for bacteriophage T7 RNA polymerase
   2297..2885    -  rep_origin     ori: high-copy-number ColE1/pMB1/pBR322/pUC origin of replication
   3056..3916    -  CDS            AmpR: β-lactamase; bla; confers resistance to ampicillin, carbenicillin, and related antibiotics
   3917..4021    -  promoter       AmpR promoter: bla
   4116..4151    +  CDS            rop (fragment): Rop protein, which maintains plasmids at low copy number; rop
   4253..4354    +  misc_feature   bom (fragment): basis of mobility region from pBR322
   4355..4810    -  rep_origin     f1 ori (sequence partly withheld): f1 bacteriophage origin of replication; arrow indicates direction of (+) strand synthesis
   4818..4975    -  CDS            lacZα (fragment): LacZα fragment of β-galactosidase; lacZ fragment
