>Addgene plasmid #102277 | pT7CFE1-Nhis-GST-CHA-YTH domain (YTHDC1, 317-532) | addgene full sequence | sequence record 197159 | Addgene NGS Result
TGTAATACGACTCACTATAGGGCGAATTAATTCCGGTTATTTTCCACCATATTGCCGTCTTTTGGCAATG
TGAGGGCCCGGAAACCTGGCCCTGTCTTCTTGACGAGCATTCCTAGGGGTCTTTCCCCTCTCGCCAAAGG
AATGCAAGGTCTGTTGAATGTCGTGAAGGAAGCAGTTCCTCTGGAAGCTTCTTGAAGACAAACAACGTCT
GTAGCGACCCTTTGCAGGCAGCGGAACCCCCCACCTGGCGACAGGTGCCTCTGCGGCCAAAAGCCACGTG
TATAAGATACACCTGCAAAGGCGGCACAACCCCAGTGCCACGTTGTGAGTTGGATAGTTGTGGAAAGAGT
CAAATGGCTCACCTCAAGCGTATTCAACAAGGGGCTGAAGGATGCCCAGAAGGTACCCCATTGTATGGGA
TCTGATCTGGGGCCTCGGTGCACATGCTTTACATGTGTTTAGTCGAGGTTAAAAAACGTCTAGGCCCCCC
GAACCACGGGGACGTGGTTTTCCTTTGAAAAACACGATGATAATATGGCCACCACCCATAATCACCACCA
CCACCACCACCACCACCACCCTATACTAGGTTATTGGAAAATTAAGGGCCTTGTGCAACCCACTCGACTT
CTTTTGGAATATCTTGAAGAAAAATATGAAGAGCATTTGTATGAGCGCGATGAAGGTGATAAATGGCGAA
ACAAAAAGTTTGAATTGGGTTTGGAGTTTCCCAATCTTCCTTATTATATTGATGGTGATGTTAAATTAAC
ACAGTCTATGGCCATCATACGTTATATAGCTGACAAGCACAACATGTTGGGTGGTTGTCCAAAAGAGCGT
GCAGAGATTTCAATGCTTGAAGGAGCGGTTTTGGATATTAGATACGGTGTTTCGAGAATTGCATATAGTA
AAGACTTTGAAACTCTCAAAGTTGATTTTCTTAGCAAGCTACCTGAAATGCTGAAAATGTTCGAAGATCG
TTTATGTCATAAAACATATTTAAATGGTGATCATGTAACCCATCCTGACTTCATGTTGTATGACGCTCTT
GATGTTGTTTTATACATGGACCCAATGTGCCTGGATGCGTTCCCAAAATTAGTTTGTTTTAAAAAACGTA
TTGAAGCTATCCCACAAATTGATAAGTACTTGAAATCCAGCAAGTATATAGCATGGCCTTTGCAGGGCTG
GCAAGCCACGTTTGGTGGTGGCGACCATCCTCCAAAATCGGATCTGGTTCCGCGTGAGCCAACCACTCTG
GAAGTTCTGTTCCAGGGGCCCGATAACCATATGGGATCCAGCTCTGCATCAGAGTCATATGCAGGTTCAG
AAAAGAAGCATGAGAAATTATCATCTTCCGTTCGTGCTGTCCGAAAAGATCAAACCAGTAAACTCAAATA
TGTGCTTCAAGATGCAAGATTTTTCCTCATAAAGAGTAACAACCATGAGAATGTGTCTCTTGCCAAAGCG
AAGGGTGTATGGTCCACGCTCCCTGTAAATGAGAAGAAATTAAATCTTGCATTTAGATCTGCAAGGAGTG
TTATCTTAATATTTTCTGTCAGAGAGAGTGGAAAATTTCAAGGGTTTGCAAGACTTTCTTCAGAATCACA
TCACGGAGGATCTCCTATACACTGGGTGCTTCCAGCAGGAATGAGTGCTAAAATGCTGGGAGGTGTCTTT
AAAATTGACTGGATTTGCAGGCGTGAATTACCCTTCACTAAGTCGGCTCATCTCACCAATCCTTGGAATG
AACATAAACCAGTAAAGATCGGACGTGATGGACAGGAAATTGAACTTGAATGTGGAACCCAGCTTTGTCT
TCTGTTTCCCCCCGATGAAAGTATTGACTTGTATCAGGTCATTCATAAAATGCGTCACAAGAGAAGAATG
CATTCTCAGCCCCGATCACGAGGACGTCCATCCCGTCGAGAACCAGTCCGGGATGTGCTCGAGTACCCCT
ACGACGTGCCCGACTACGCCTGAGATCTGACTGAAAAAAAAAAAAAAAAAAAAAAAAAAAAAAAGTTTAA
ACACTAGTCCGCTGAGCAATAACTAGCATAACCCCTTGGGGCCTCTAAACGGGTCTTGAGGGGTTTTTTG
CTGAAAGGAGGAACTATATCCGGGCTTCCTCGCTCACTGACTCGCTGCGCTCGGTCGTTCGGCTGCGGCG
AGCGGTATCAGCTCACTCAAAGGCGGTAATACGGTTATCCACAGAATCAGGGGATAACGCAGGAAAGAAC
ATGTGAGCAAAAGGCCAGCAAAAGGCCAGGAACCGTAAAAAGGCCGCGTTGCTGGCGTTTTTCCATAGGC
TCCGCCCCCCTGACGAGCATCACAAAAATCGACGCTCAAGTCAGAGGTGGCGAAACCCGACAGGACTATA
AAGATACCAGGCGTTTCCCCCTGGAAGCTCCCTCGTGCGCTCTCCTGTTCCGACCCTGCCGCTTACCGGA
TACCTGTCCGCCTTTCTCCCTTCGGGAAGCGTGGCGCTTTCTCATAGCTCACGCTGTAGGTATCTCAGTT
CGGTGTAGGTCGTTCGCTCCAAGCTGGGCTGTGTGCACGAACCCCCCGTTCAGCCCGACCGCTGCGCCTT
ATCCGGTAACTATCGTCTTGAGTCCAACCCGGTAAGACACGACTTATCGCCACTGGCAGCAGCCACTGGT
AACAGGATTAGCAGAGCGAGGTATGTAGGCGGTGCTACAGAGTTCTTGAAGTGGTGGCCTAACTACGGCT
ACACTAGAAGAACAGTATTTGGTATCTGCGCTCTGCTGAAGCCAGTTACCTTCGGAAAAAGAGTTGGTAG
CTCTTGATCCGGCAAACAAACCACCGCTGGTAGCGGTGGTTTTTTTGTTTGCAAGCAGCAGATTACGCGC
AGAAAAAAAGGATCTCAAGAAGATCCTTTGATCTTTTCTACGGGGTCTGACGCTCAGTGGAACGAAAACT
CACGTTAAGGGATTTTGGTCATGAGATTATCAAAAAGGATCTTCACCTAGATCCTTTTAAATTAAAAATG
AAGTTTTAAATCAATCTAAAGTATATATGAGTAAACTTGGTCTGACAGTTACCAATGCTTAATCAGTGAG
GCACCTATCTCAGCGATCTGTCTATTTCGTTCATCCATAGTTGCCTGACTCCCCGTCGTGTAGATAACTA
CGATACGGGAGGGCTTACCATCTGGCCCCAGTGCTGCAATGATACCGCGAGACCCACGCTCACCGGCTCC
AGATTTATCAGCAATAAACCAGCCAGCCGGAAGGGCCGAGCGCAGAAGTGGTCCTGCAACTTTATCCGCC
TCCATCCAGTCTATTAATTGTTGCCGGGAAGCTAGAGTAAGTAGTTCGCCAGTTAATAGTTTGCGCAACG
TTGTTGCCATTGCTACAGGCATCGTGGTGTCACGCTCGTCGTTTGGTATGGCTTCATTCAGCTCCGGTTC
CCAACGATCAAGGCGAGTTACATGATCCCCCATGTTGTGCAAAAAAGCGGTTAGCTCCTTCGGTCCTCCG
ATCGTTGTCAGAAGTAAGTTGGCCGCAGTGTTATCACTCATGGTTATGGCAGCACTGCATAATTCTCTTA
CTGTCATGCCATCCGTAAGATGCTTTTCTGTGACTGGTGAGTACTCAACCAAGTCATTCTGAGAATAGTG
TATGCGGCGACCGAGTTGCTCTTGCCCGGCGTCAATACGGGATAATACCGCGCCACATAGCAGAACTTTA
AAAGTGCTCATCATTGGAAAACGTTCTTCGGGGCGAAAACTCTCAAGGATCTTACCGCTGTTGAGATCCA
GTTCGATGTAACCCACTCGTGCACCCAACTGATCTTCAGCATCTTTTACTTTCACCAGCGTTTCTGGGTG
AGCAAAAACAGGAAGGCAAAATGCCGCAAAAAAGGGAATAAGGGCGACACGGAAATGTTGAATACTCATA
CTCTTCCTTTTTCAATATTATTGAAGCATTTATCAGGGTTATTGTCTCATGAGCGGATACATATTTGAAT
GTATTTAGAAAAATAAACAAATAGGGGTTCCGCGCACATTTCCCCGAAAAGTGCCACCTGACGTCTAAGA
AACCATTATTATCATGACATTAACCTATAAAAATAGGCGTATCACGAGGCCCTTTCGTCTCGCGCGTTTC
GGTGATGACGGTGAAAACCTCTGACACATGCAGCTCCCGGAGACGGTCACAGCTTGTCTGTAAGCGGATG
CCGGGAGCAGACAAGCCCGTCAGGGCGCGTCAGCGGGTGTTGGCGGGTGTCGGGGCTGGCTTAACTATGC
GGCATCAGAGCAGATTGTACTGAGAGTGCACCATATATGCGGTGTGAAATACCGCACAGATGCGTAAGGA
GAAAATACCGCATCAGGAAATTGTAAGCGTTAATATTTTGTTAAAATTCGCGTTAAATTTTTGTTAAATC
AGCTCATTTTTTAACCAATAGGCCGAAATCGGCAAAATCCCTTATAAATCAAAAGAATAGACCGAGATAG
GGT
[37 nt withheld, positions 4484-4520]
AAAGAACGTGGACTCCAACGTCAAAGG
[49 nt withheld, positions 4548-4596]
T
[91 nt withheld, positions 4598-4688]
G
[124 nt withheld, positions 4690-4813]
CCATTCGCCATTCAGGCTGCGCAACTGTTGGGAAGGGCGATCGGTGCGGGCCTCTTCGCTATTACGCCAG
CTGGCGAAAGGGGGATGTGCTGCAAGGCGATTAAGTTGGGTAACGCCAGGGTTTTCCCAGTCACGACGTT
GTAAAACGACGGCCAGTGAAT
Features (pLannotate 1.2.2; 13 found; start..end, strand, type, name):
      3..21      +  promoter       T7 promoter: promoter for bacteriophage T7 RNA polymerase
     72..533     +  misc_feature   IRES: internal ribosome entry site (IRES) of the encephalomyocarditis virus (EMCV)
    553..579     +  CDS            9xHis: 9xHis affinity tag
    579..1228    +  CDS            GST (fragment): glutathione S-transferase from Schistosoma japonicum
   1300..1947    +  CDS            YTHDC1 (fragment): YTDC1_HUMAN - Also known as KIAA1966 From Homo sapiens (Human).
   2053..2100    +  terminator     T7 terminator: transcription terminator for bacteriophage T7 RNA polymerase
   2300..2888    -  rep_origin     ori: high-copy-number ColE1/pMB1/pBR322/pUC origin of replication
   3059..3919    -  CDS            AmpR: β-lactamase; bla; confers resistance to ampicillin, carbenicillin, and related antibiotics
   3920..4024    -  promoter       AmpR promoter: bla
   4119..4154    +  CDS            rop (fragment): Rop protein, which maintains plasmids at low copy number; rop
   4256..4357    +  misc_feature   bom (fragment): basis of mobility region from pBR322
   4385..4813    -  rep_origin     f1 ori (sequence partly withheld): f1 bacteriophage origin of replication; arrow indicates direction of (+) strand synthesis
   4817..4974    -  CDS            lacZα (fragment): LacZα fragment of β-galactosidase; lacZ fragment
