[The description below was written by a language model from this plasmid's Addgene catalogue record and pLannotate feature annotations shown in this document.]
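Description:
pT7CFE1-Nhis-GST-CHA-YTH domain (YTHDC1, 317-532) is an in vitro expression plasmid of about 5 kb, built on the commercial pT7CFE1-Nhis-GST-CHA backbone. It is designed for coupled transcription and translation in a human cell-free lysate system rather than for expression in living cells. It is propagated in E. coli through a high-copy ColE1/pUC-type origin and selected with ampicillin through the β-lactamase gene and its own promoter. An f1 phage origin and short remnants of rop, bom and lacZα are also annotated; these are backbone leftovers with no evident role in expression.

The expression cassette begins with a T7 promoter, which drives transcription by T7 RNA polymerase. This is followed by the encephalomyocarditis virus IRES, which allows efficient cap-independent translation of the uncapped transcript in mammalian extract. The open reading frame starts with a 9xHis tag and Schistosoma japonicum GST. These are fused to a 654 bp insert encoding residues 317–532 of human YTHDC1, which is the YTH domain. The insert was cloned between BamHI and XhoI. The catalogue lists a C-terminal HA tag contributed by the backbone, although it is not annotated in either feature table. A T7 terminator closes the transcription unit.

The depositor sequence and the repository's sequencing result differ by only a few nucleotides in length and show the same feature layout. The stated purpose is production of His-GST-tagged YTH domain protein, which can be purified or captured through either affinity tag. The associated publication concerns the m6A RNA modification pathway, but the record does not specify the downstream assays.
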