Addgene plasmid #102277: pT7CFE1-Nhis-GST-CHA-YTH domain (YTHDC1, 317-532)
Purpose: For expression of His-GST-tagged human YTHDC1 YTH domain using mammalian cell-free protein expression system (1-step human high-yield mini IVT kit, cat. #88890, Thermo Fisher Scientific)
Depositing lab: Samie Jaffrey. Depositing organization: Cornell University. Publication: The m6A pathway facilitates sex determination in Drosophila. Kan L, Grozhik AV, Vedanayagam J, Patil DP, Pang N, Lim KS, Huang YC, Joseph B, Lin CJ, Despic V, Guo J, Yan D, Kondo S, Deng WM, Dedon PC, Jaffrey SR, Lai EC. Nat Commun. 2017 Jul 4;8:15737. doi: 10.1038/ncomms15737. PubMed 28675155.
Backbone
  Vector backbone: pT7CFE1-Nhis-GST-CHA
  Backbone manufacturer: Thermo Fisher Scientific
  Backbone size w/o insert (bp): 4323
  Total vector size (bp): 4977
  Modifications to backbone: None
  Vector type: For mammalian cell-free protein expression system (1-step human high-yield mini IVT kit, cat. #88890, Thermo Fisher Scientific)
Growth in bacteria
  Bacterial resistance: Ampicillin, 100 μg/mL
  Growth temperature: 37°C
  Growth strain: DH5alpha
  Copy number: Unknown
Gene/Insert
  Gene/Insert name: YTH domain of human YTHDC1 (317-532) (alt names: YTHDC1; KIAA1966; YT521)
  Species: H. sapiens (human)
  Insert size (bp): 654
  GenBank ID: NM_001031732.3
  Entrez Gene: YTHDC1 (a.k.a. YT521, YT521-B)
  Promoter: T7
  Tag / fusion protein: HIS (N terminal on backbone); GST (N terminal on backbone); HA (C terminal on backbone)
  Cloning method: Restriction Enzyme; 5′ cloning site BamHI (unknown if destroyed); 3′ cloning site XhoI (unknown if destroyed)
  Sequencing primers: 5′ ggcaagccacgtttggtg; 3′ gctagttattgctcagcgg
Terms and licenses: Academic/Nonprofit Terms; Industry Terms: Not Available to Industry
How to cite: pT7CFE1-Nhis-GST-CHA-YTH domain (YTHDC1, 317-532) was a gift from Samie Jaffrey (Addgene plasmid # 102277 ; http://n2t.net/addgene:102277 ; RRID:Addgene_102277)
